Addgene plasmid #200331: pSAH57 - [ASERp | wrmScarlet | tbb-2 UTR]
Purpose: mScarlet BioPart for ASER neurons. (1) Mark neurons or (2) cell-specific expression of transgenes (N or C-terminal fusions, or untagged). Compatible with single-copy insertion (MosTI) or arrays.
Depositing lab: Christian Froekjaer-Jensen. Depositing organization: King Abdullah University of Science and Technology (KAUST).
Backbone
  Vector backbone: Twist Amp High
  Backbone manufacturer: Twist Biosciences
  Vector type: Worm Expression
Growth in bacteria
  Bacterial resistance: Ampicillin, 100 μg/mL
  Growth temperature: 37°C
  Growth strain: DH5alpha
  Copy number: High Copy
Gene/Insert
  Gene/Insert name: [ASERp | wrmScarlet | tbb-2 UTR]
  Species: C. elegans (nematode)
  Promoter: WBGene00001532, gcy-5
  Cloning method: Restriction Enzyme; 5′ cloning site Unknown (unknown if destroyed)
Terms and licenses: Academic/Nonprofit Terms; Industry Terms: Not Available to Industry
Depositor comments: See www.wormbuilder.org/BioParts for more information.
How to cite: pSAH57 - [ASERp | wrmScarlet | tbb-2 UTR] was a gift from Christian Froekjaer-Jensen (Addgene plasmid # 200331 ; http://n2t.net/addgene:200331 ; RRID:Addgene_200331)
