[The description below was written by a language model from this plasmid's Addgene catalogue record and pLannotate feature annotations shown in this document.]
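Description:
pSAH57 is a C. elegans expression plasmid built on the Twist Amp High synthetic-gene backbone. It is propagated in E. coli at high copy from a ColE1/pUC-type origin and selected with ampicillin through the β-lactamase gene and its native promoter. It belongs to a set of modular "BioPart" constructs. Its insert is a three-part cassette: a promoter specific to the ASER chemosensory neuron, taken from the guanylyl cyclase gene gcy-5, followed by the worm-optimised red fluorescent protein wrmScarlet and the tbb-2 (β-tubulin) 3′ UTR, which supplies transcript termination.

In the 4,645 nt sequence, the annotation finds mScarlet as two coding fragments separated by a short gap. This would be consistent with an intron interrupting the reading frame, as is common in worm transgenes, but the record does not say so. A partial tbb-2 terminator lies immediately downstream. The gcy-5 promoter itself was not annotated; by position it could lie upstream of the mScarlet coding sequence. Other detected elements are a fragment matching unc-119, a loxP site spanning the sequence origin, an attB1-like site and a small lacZα remnant. The record does not explain their roles. The partial unc-119 sequence and the loxP site may relate to the stated compatibility with MosTI single-copy insertion, but this is an inference.

According to the depositor, the plasmid is used either to mark ASER neurons with red fluorescence or to drive cell-specific expression of a transgene in ASER. The transgene can be fused to the N- or C-terminus of the fluorescent protein or left untagged. Delivery can be by single-copy MosTI integration or as extrachromosomal arrays.
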