Features (pLannotate 1.2.2; 10 found; start..end, strand, type, name):
    475..876     +  CDS            mScarlet (fragment): mScarlet is a basic (constitutively fluorescent) red fluorescent protein published in 2016, derived from synthetic construct. It has moderate acid sensitivity.
    930..1352    +  CDS            mScarlet (fragment): mScarlet is a basic (constitutively fluorescent) red fluorescent protein published in 2016, derived from synthetic construct. It has moderate acid sensitivity.
   1375..1544    +  terminator     tbb-2 terminator (fragment): tbb-2; transcription terminator for the C. elegans tubulin beta-2 gene
   2093..2681    -  rep_origin     ori: high-copy-number ColE1/pMB1/pBR322/pUC origin of replication
   2798..2822    -  protein_bind   attB1: mutant version of attB; recombination site for the Gateway® BP reaction BP Clonase™
   2922..3782    -  CDS            AmpR: β-lactamase; bla; confers resistance to ampicillin, carbenicillin, and related antibiotics
   3783..3887    -  promoter       AmpR promoter: bla
   3974..4017    -  CDS            lacZα (fragment): LacZα fragment of β-galactosidase; lacZ fragment
   4072..4524    +  CDS            unc-119 (fragment): UN119_CAEEL - Experimental evidence at protein level: Swiss-Prot protein existence level 1. Myristoyl-binding protein that acts as a cargo adapter: specifically binds the myristoyl moiety of a subset of N-terminally myristoylated proteins and is required for their localization. Plays a key role in ciliary membrane localization of proteins. Required for the establishment or function of the nervous system. From Caenorhabditis elegans.
   4641..29      +  protein_bind   loxP (across the origin): Cre-mediated recombination occurs in the 8-bp core sequence (GCATACAT). Cre recombinase
>Addgene plasmid #200331 | pSAH57 - [ASERp | wrmScarlet | tbb-2 UTR] | addgene full sequence | sequence record 396942 | Addgene NGS Result
TTCGTATAGCATACATTATACGAAGTTATGATATCAAAAATGATTACGCCAAGCTGTAAGTTTAAACATG
ATCTTACTAACTAACTATTCTCATTTAAATTTTCAGAGCTTAAAAATGGCTGAAATCACTCACAACGATG
GATACGCTAATGCCTTCATTATTAAGCAAATTCAAGTATAATAACAACTATAAATAAGACCACCAAATTT
TGAAATCCGGATTAAAATGTTATTTTTGAATAGAGAAGTTTGATGCAGATACCAACAAGATTAAAACTTC
AAACATTAAGCAAGAAGCCCCCAAATGCGTATGGTTTCAAAGAAAAAGGTGCAAAATTGGGAAGATAATC
TCGTTTAAGAAAAGTTTGGAAATCTATTAAGACCAACCCCCAGAAGTAGTAGAATTTCAATTTACTATTT
ATTGTTTTCGAAAAATTACTTATTCTGATGAAAAAGAGACCAAAAATGGGGCCCGTTTCAAAGGGAGAGG
CCGTTATAAAAGAATTTATGCGTTTCAAGGTCCACATGGAGGGATCCATGAACGGACACGAGTTCGAGAT
CGAGGGAGAGGGAGAGGGACGTCCATACGAGGGAACCCAAACCGCCAAGGTGAGTTTTATTATCGATTTT
CGGGATTTTCTACTTGTAATTACCTTTTGTTTTTAATAAGTTGCTTTTTTCCAGCTCAAGGTCACCAAGG
GAGGACCACTCCCATTCTCCTGGGACATCCTCTCCCCACAATTCATGTACGGATCCCGTGCCTTCACCAA
GCACCCAGCCGACATCCCAGACTACTACAAGCAATCCTTCCCAGAGGGATTCAAGTGGGAGCGTGTCATG
AACTTCGAGGACGGAGGAGCCGTCACCGTCACCCAAGGTAGGTTTTCAGTTTCAATTTTTGTTGCAACTA
CCTCAACTCTATGTTTTCAGACACCTCCCTCGAGGACGGAACCCTCATCTACAAGGTCAAGCTCCGTGGA
ACCAACTTCCCACCAGACGGACCAGTCATGCAAAAGAAGACCATGGGATGGGAGGCCTCCACCGAGCGAC
TCTACCCAGAGGACGGAGTCCTCAAGGGAGACATCAAGGTAAATTTTTCAAGCTTCTAAATTCCAAAATA
AACCATTTTAATTTCTTAATTCCAGATGGCCCTCCGGCTCAAGGACGGAGGACGTTACCTCGCCGACTTC
AAGACCACCTACAAGGCCAAGAAGCCAGTCCAAATGCCAGGAGCCTACAACGTCGACCGTAAGCTCGACA
TCACCTCCCACAACGAGGACTACACCGTCGTCGAGCAATACGAGCGTTCCGAGGGACGTCACTCCACCGG
AGGAATGGACGAGCTCTACAAGCCCGGGTGATGGTCTCTGAGCTATGCAAAATCCTTTCAAGCATTCCCT
TCTTCTCTATCACTCTTCTTTCTTTTTGTCAAAAAATTCTCTCGCTAATTTATTTGCTTTTTTAATGTTA
TTATTTTATGACTTTTTATAGTCACTGAAAAGTTTGCATCTGAGTGAAGTGAATGCTATCAAAATGTGAT
TCTGATATCCAGGAAACGGAGAATCTGTGCGGCAATGTCTTATCATTTGAAACGCGCCGTATCGATGCTG
ACATCATGCGGCTCCCGTGTTAGTCGAGAAGATGGGTACGGGCCTTTATTCATCCAACACTCTACGGCTT
CTTCAAGAGCTAGTAGGGCACCCTGTAGTTGGAAAGGGATTATTTCGTATGGCGAGCCCATACCGTCTTT
CTTGCGGAAGCTTAACACGATAGGAAGTTGGATAGTTTCGAACGATGGTTCCATACGGAACGCTGTCTCA
AGGATGAGTCTGACGGAGTGTAACTCGAAGGCTAGGTGGAGGCTCAGTGATGATAAGTCTGCGATGGTGG
ATGCATGTGTCATGGTCATAGCTGTTTCCTGTGTGAAATTGTTATCCGCTCAGAGGGCACAATCCTATTC
CGCGCTATCCGACAATCTCCAAGACATTAGGTGGAGTTCAGTTCGGCGTATGGCATATGTCGCTGGAAAG
AACATGTGAGCAAAAGGCCAGCAAAAGGCCAGGAACCGTAAAAAGGCCGCGTTGCTGGCGTTTTTCCATA
GGCTCCGCCCCCCTGACGAGCATCACAAAAATCGACGCTCAAGTCAGAGGTGGCGAAACCCGACAGGACT
ATAAAGATACCAGGCGTTTCCCCCTGGAAGCTCCCTCGTGCGCTCTCCTGTTCCGACCCTGCCGCTTACC
GGATACCTGTCCGCCTTTCTCCCTTCGGGAAGCGTGGCGCTTTCTCATAGCTCACGCTGTAGGTATCTCA
GTTCGGTGTAGGTCGTTCGCTCCAAGCTGGGCTGTGTGCACGAACCCCCCGTTCAGCCCGACCGCTGCGC
CTTATCCGGTAACTATCGTCTTGAGTCCAACCCGGTAAGACACGACTTATCGCCACTGGCAGCAGCCACT
GGTAACAGGATTAGCAGAGCGAGGTATGTAGGCGGTGCTACAGAGTTCTTGAAGTGGTGGCCTAACTACG
GCTACACTAGAAGAACAGTATTTGGTATCTGCGCTCTGCTGAAGCCAGTTACCTTCGGAAAAAGAGTTGG
TAGCTCTTGATCCGGCAAACAAACCACCGCTGGTAGCGGTGGTTTTTTTGTTTGCAAGCAGCAGATTACG
CGCAGAAAAAAAGGATCTCAAGAAGATCCTTTGATCTTTTCTACGGGGTCTGACGCTCTATTCAACAAAG
CCGCCGTCCCGTCAAGTCAGCGTAAATGGGTAGGGGGCTTCAAATCGTCCTCGTGATACCAATTCGGAGC
CTGCTTTTTTGTACAAACTTGTTGATAATGGCAATTCAAGGATCTTCACCTAGATCCTTTTAAATTAAAA
ATGAAGTTTTAAATCAATCTAAAGTATATATGAGTAAACTTGGTCTGACAGTTACCAATGCTTAATCAGT
GAGGCACCTATCTCAGCGATCTGTCTATTTCGTTCATCCATAGTTGCCTGACTCCCCGTCGTGTAGATAA
CTACGATACGGGAGGGCTTACCATCTGGCCCCAGTGCTGCAATGATACCGCGAGAGCCACGCTCACCGGC
TCCAGATTTATCAGCAATAAACCAGCCAGCCGGAAGGGCCGAGCGCAGAAGTGGTCCTGCAACTTTATCC
GCCTCCATCCAGTCTATTAATTGTTGCCGGGAAGCTAGAGTAAGTAGTTCGCCAGTTAATAGTTTGCGCA
ACGTTGTTGCCATTGCTACAGGCATCGTGGTGTCACGCTCGTCGTTTGGTATGGCTTCATTCAGCTCCGG
TTCCCAACGATCAAGGCGAGTTACATGATCCCCCATGTTGTGCAAAAAAGCGGTTAGCTCCTTCGGTCCT
CCGATCGTTGTCAGAAGTAAGTTGGCCGCAGTGTTATCACTCATGGTTATGGCAGCACTGCATAATTCTC
TTACTGTCATGCCATCCGTAAGATGCTTTTCTGTGACTGGTGAGTACTCAACCAAGTCATTCTGAGAATA
GTGTATGCGGCGACCGAGTTGCTCTTGCCCGGCGTCAATACGGGATAATACCGCGCCACATAGCAGAACT
TTAAAAGTGCTCATCATTGGAAAACGTTCTTCGGGGCGAAAACTCTCAAGGATCTTACCGCTGTTGAGAT
CCAGTTCGATGTAACCCACTCGTGCACCCAACTGATCTTCAGCATCTTTTACTTTCACCAGCGTTTCTGG
GTGAGCAAAAACAGGAAGGCAAAATGCCGCAAAAAAGGGAATAAGGGCGACACGGAAATGTTGAATACTC
ATACTCTTCCTTTTTCAATATTATTGAAGCATTTATCAGGGTTATTGTCTCATGAGCGGATACATATTTG
AATGTATTTAGAAAAATAAACAAATAGGGGTTCCGCGCACATTTCCCCGAAAAGTGCCAGATACCTGAAA
CAAAACCCATCGTACGGCCAAGGAAGTCTCCAATAACTGTGATCCACCACAAGCGCCAGGGTTTTCCCAG
TCACGACGTTGTAAAACGACGGCCAGTCATGCATAATCCGCACGCATCTGGAATAAGGAAGTGCCATTCC
GCCTGACCTAAGTGCTTTTCGAGATCGCCAAACCGGAGAACGATCAGGAGAATGATGAGTCGCCACAGGA
GTCGGCAAGATACGTGCGTTATAGATTTGCTCCAAACTTTTTGAAACTCAAAACGGTCGGAGCAACTGTG
GAATTCAAAGTAGGAGACATCCCAATCCATCATTTCCGAATGATCGAACGTCACTTCTTCAAAGATCGCC
TTCTGAAGTGTTTTGACTTTGAATTCGGATTCTGTATTCCGAATTCACGAAACAACTGTGAACATATCTA
TGAGTTCCCTCAACTCTCTCAACAACTCAGTGAGTCATTATTCTAAAAAGTACAATTCAAAAGACTAATC
TCTTTTTCAGTGGACGACATGATCAACAATCCAAACGAGACTCGTTCTGACAGCTTCTATTTCGTCGATA
ACAAACTCGTCATGCACAACAAAGCCGACTACTCATATGATGCATAAATCTTCATTGTTGAGTTTATCTT
GTTGATTTTTGAATAAATTATCAACTCTTTACTTTTTAATGGGTTATGAAATAAATAAACATTGAAAACT
GATAAACAACGTTCATCTCTATAAC
